Addgene plasmid #167426: pMSR:MSMEG_5439:Dendra
Purpose: C-term fluorescent fusion
Depositing lab: Keith Derbyshire & Joseph Wade. Depositing organization: Wadsworth Center, New York State Department of Health. Publication: A Mycobacterial Systems Resource for the Research Community. Judd JA, Canestrari J, Clark R, Joseph A, Lapierre P, Lasek-Nesselquist E, Mir M, Palumbo M, Smith C, Stone M, Upadhyay A, Wirth SE, Dedrick RM, Meier CG, Russell DA, Dills A, Dove E, Kester J, Wolf ID, Zhu J, Rubin ER, Fortune S, Hatfull GF, Gray TA, Wade JT, Derbyshire KM. mBio. 2021 Mar 2;12(2). pii: mBio.02401-20. doi: 10.1128/mBio.02401-20. PubMed 33653882.
Backbone
  Vector backbone: pMSR:Dendra
  Vector type: Bacterial Expression ; Integrating Mycobacterial Expression Vector attL5. T7 expression in E. coli
Growth in bacteria
  Bacterial resistance: Apramycin, 25 μg/mL
  Growth temperature: 37°C
  Growth strain: DH5alpha
  Copy number: High Copy
Gene/Insert
  Gene/Insert name: MSMEG_5439
  Species: M. smegmatis
  Promoter: pmycTetO
  Tag / fusion protein: Gly-Ala Linker/Dendra2/1x Flag Tag (C terminal on insert)
  Cloning method: Ligation Independent Cloning
  Sequencing primers: 5′ TGATAGAGTTTGTCCTCCCTATCAG; 3′ TCCATATGCACCTTGACACG
Resource information
  A portion of this plasmid was derived from a plasmid made by: CP000480.1
Terms and licenses: Academic/Nonprofit Terms; Industry Terms: Not Available to Industry
Depositor comments: 5' cloning site: AseI (destroyed), 3' cloning site: HindIII (not destroyed)
How to cite: pMSR:MSMEG_5439:Dendra was a gift from Keith Derbyshire & Joseph Wade (Addgene plasmid # 167426 ; http://n2t.net/addgene:167426 ; RRID:Addgene_167426)
