[The description below was written by a language model from this plasmid's Addgene catalogue record.]
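Description:
pMSR:MSMEG_5439:Dendra is a bacterial expression plasmid built on the pMSR:Dendra backbone and designed to integrate into the mycobacterial chromosome at the L5 phage attachment site, giving stable single-copy maintenance rather than episomal replication in the mycobacterial host. It is propagated in E. coli as a high-copy plasmid under apramycin selection. The catalogue entry also notes that it supports T7-driven expression in E. coli. No feature table accompanies the record, so the specific origin of replication, integrase cassette and resistance gene are not itemised.

The insert is the Mycobacterium smegmatis open reading frame MSMEG_5439, derived from the M. smegmatis genome sequence and introduced by ligation-independent cloning between an AseI site, which was destroyed in the process, and a HindIII site, which was retained. The record does not state the function of the encoded protein. Expression is driven by pmycTetO, a mycobacterial promoter carrying tet operator sequences; such promoters can be regulated by tetracycline-class inducers where a Tet repressor is present, although the record does not say whether the plasmid encodes one. The gene is fused at its C terminus, through a glycine-alanine linker, to Dendra2, a green-to-red photoconvertible fluorescent protein, followed by a single FLAG epitope.

The stated purpose is to produce a C-terminal fluorescent fusion, and the plasmid belongs to a systematic mycobacterial resource collection of tagged genes. The Dendra2 moiety allows the protein's localisation to be imaged in live mycobacterial cells, while the FLAG tag provides a handle for antibody-based detection or purification.
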