>Addgene plasmid #167426 | pMSR:MSMEG_5439:Dendra | depositor partial sequence | sequence record 325254 | partial
ATGGAAGCACTCAACAAACTTCATGAATCCCGCTCGCCGTTGCTTCGAGGAGTTGTGGGTGCCTTTCTGG
TCTCCCTGACGGTTGCAGGCAGCTACGCCGTCGCCTCCCACAAGACCGTGACCCTCTCGGTGGACGGCGC
CCCCATGACCGTCACCACCATGAAGTCCCGTGTGATCGACATCGTCGAGGAGAACGGCTTCGAGGTTTCT
GATCGCGACGATCTTTTCCCCGCCGCTACCGAGACCGTGCACCAGTCCGACACCATCGTGTTGCGCCGCA
GCCGCCCGCTTGAGGTGTCGCTCGACGGTGAGGGCACCAAGCAGGTCTGGACCACGGCGTCGACCGTGGA
CGAGGCCCTGGCCCAGCTCCGGATGACGGACAAGGCACCGGCTGCGGCATCCCGCGGCAGCCGTGTCCCG
CTGGCCGGAATGGCGCTGCCGGTCGTCAGCCCCAAGACCGTGCAGATCGACGACGGCGGCAAGGTGTCCA
CGGTGCACCTCGCGGCGCCCAACGTGGCCGGCCTGCTCGAGGCCGCGGGCGTGCCGCTTGAGCAAAACGA
CAAGGTGGTCCCCGCCGCGTCGTCGCCGGTGGTCGACGGTATGCAGATCCAGGTGACCCGCATGCGCATC
GAGAAGGTCACCGAGCGCGTGCCGCTCGCGCCGGGCAACGAGCGCATCGAAGACCCCACGATGAACATGA
GCAGGCAGGTCGTCGAGGACCCGGGCGCCCCCGGTCTGCAGGACGTCACATTCGCGATTGCGAAGGTAAA
TGGTGTGGAAACCGGTCGGCTGCCAGTAGCCAATCAAGTAATTGAGCCCGCACGGAATGGCGTTCTGCGG
GTTGGCGCAAAGCCCGGAACAGAAGTTCCGCCGGTTTCCAATGGACACACCTGGGACGCGCTCGCGCAAT
GCGAAGCGGGTGGTAACTGGGCCATTAACACCGGTAACGGTTTTTATGGCGGCGTCCAATTTGATCAGAA
CACCTGGGAAAGAAACGGCGGTCTGCGGTATGCTCCGAGGGCCGACTTGGCGACCAGAGAAGAACAAATT
GCGATTGCTACGGTGACGCAATCCCGGCAAGGTTGGGGAGCCTGGCCGGTGTGTAGCGGGAGGATTGGGG
CGCGC
